>Addgene plasmid #116958 | pFS_0346_pET30-RT-CRISPR_Bacteroides_fragilis_strain_S14_ARRAY_1_RC | addgene full sequence | sequence record 227096 | Addgene NGS Result
CCAGGTAATGTTAAAAGCAATACCGAAGTCCATGACGATCTTATCCAAGCCGTTATGTCTGAACTTCTCC
CCTTATTCTATTTAATGTAGTTAAATTTTTATATTGGAATACATCTACATGCTAATAAGGAAAGTTTGCA
GTATTTCTGGGCATTGGTCTTAATCCTTATTATACTGGAATACATCTACATGTCCCGCGGCCGCTATTCT
TTTGATTTATAAGGGATTTTGCCGATTTCGGCCTATTGGTTAAAAAATGAGCTGATTTAACAAAAATTTA
ACGCGAATTTTAACAAAATATTAACGCTTACAATTTAGGTGGCACTTTTCGGGGAAATGTGCGCGGAACC
CCTATTTGTTTATTTTTCTAAATACATTCAAATATGTATCCGCTCATGAATTAATTCTTAGAAAAACTCA
TCGAGCATCAAATGAAACTGCAATTTATTCATATCAGGATTATCAATACCATATTTTTGAAAAAGCCGTT
TCTGTAATGAAGGAGAAAACTCACCGAGGCAGTTCCATAGGATGGCAAGATCCTGGTATCGGTCTGCGAT
TCCGACTCGTCCAACATCAATACAACCTATTAATTTCCCCTCGTCAAAAATAAGGTTATCAAGTGAGAAA
TCACCATGAGTGACGACTGAATCCGGTGAGAATGGCAAAAGTTTATGCATTTCTTTCCAGACTTGTTCAA
CAGGCCAGCCATTACGCTCGTCATCAAAATCACTCGCATCAACCAAACCGTTATTCATTCGTGATTGCGC
CTGAGCGAGACGAAATACGCGATCGCTGTTAAAAGGACAATTACAAACAGGAATCGAATGCAACCGGCGC
AGGAACACTGCCAGCGCATCAACAATATTTTCACCTGAATCAGGATATTCTTCTAATACCTGGAATGCTG
TTTTCCCGGGGATCGCAGTGGTGAGTAACCATGCATCATCAGGAGTACGGATAAAATGCTTGATGGTCGG
AAGAGGCATAAATTCCGTCAGCCAGTTTAGTCTGACCATCTCATCTGTAACATCATTGGCAACGCTACCT
TTGCCATGTTTCAGAAACAACTCTGGCGCATCGGGCTTCCCATACAATCGATAGATTGTCGCACCTGATT
GCCCGACATTATCGCGAGCCCATTTATACCCATATAAATCAGCATCCATGTTGGAATTTAATCGCGGCCT
AGAGCAAGACGTTTCCCGTTGAATATGGCTCATAACACCCCTTGTATTACTGTTTATGTAAGCAGACAGT
TTTATTGTTCATGACCAAAATCCCTTAACGTGAGTTTTCGTTCCACTGAGCGTCAGACCCCGTAGAAAAG
ATCAAAGGATCTTCTTGAGATCCTTTTTTTCTGCGCGTAATCTGCTGCTTGCAAACAAAAAAACCACCGC
TACCAGCGGTGGTTTGTTTGCCGGATCAAGAGCTACCAACTCTTTTTCCGAAGGTAACTGGCTTCAGCAG
AGCGCAGATACCAAATACTGTCCTTCTAGTGTAGCCGTAGTTAGGCCACCACTTCAAGAACTCTGTAGCA
CCGCCTACATACCTCGCTCTGCTAATCCTGTTACCAGTGGCTGCTGCCAGTGGCGATAAGTCGTGTCTTA
CCGGGTTGGACTCAAGACGATAGTTACCGGATAAGGCGCAGCGGTCGGGCTGAACGGGGGGTTCGTGCAC
ACAGCCCAGCTTGGAGCGAACGACCTACACCGAACTGAGATACCTACAGCGTGAGCTATGAGAAAGCGCC
ACGCTTCCCGAAGGGAGAAAGGCGGACAGGTATCCGGTAAGCGGCAGGGTCGGAACAGGAGAGCGCACGA
GGGAGCTTCCAGGGGGAAACGCCTGGTATCTTTATAGTCCTGTCGGGTTTCGCCACCTCTGACTTGAGCG
TCGATTTTTGTGATGCTCGTCAGGGGGGCGGAGCCTATGGAAAAACGCCAGCAACGCGGCCTTTTTACGG
TTCCTGGTCTTTTGCTGGCCTTTTGCTCACATGTTCTTTCCTGCGTTATCCCCTGATTCTGTGGATAACC
GTATTACCGCCTTTGAGTGAGCTGATACCGCTCGCCGCAGCCGAACGACCGAGCGCAGCGAGTCAGTGAG
CGAGGAAGCGGAAGAGCGCCTGATGCGGTATTTTCTCCTTACGCATCTGTGCGGTATTTCACACCGCAAT
GGTGCACTCTCAGTACAATCTGCTCTGATGCCGCATAGTTAAGCCAGTATACACTCCGCTATCGCTACGT
GACTGGGTCATGGCTGCGCCCCGACACCCGCCAACACCCGCTGACGCGCCCTGACGGGCTTGTCTGCTCC
CGGCATCCGCTTACAGACAAGCTGTGACCGTCTCCGGGAGCTGCATGTGTCAGAGGTTTTCACCGTCATC
ACCGAAACGCGCGAGGCAGCTGCGGTAAAGCTCATCAGCGTGGTCGTGAAGCGATTCACAGATGTCTGCC
TGTTCATCCGCGTCCAGCTCGTTGAGTTTCTCCAGAAGCGTTAATGTCTGGCTTCTGATAAAGCGGGCCA
TGTTAAGGGCGGTTTTTTCCTGTTTGGTCACTGATGCCTCCGTGTAAGGGGGATTTCTGTTCATGGGGGT
AATGATACCGATGAAACGAGAGAGGATGCTCACGATACGGGTTACTGATGATGAACATGCCCGGTTACTG
GAACGTTGTGAGGGTAAACAACTGGCGGTATGGATGCGGCGGGACCAGAGAAAAATCACTCAGGGTCAAT
GCCAGCGCTTCGTTAATACAGATGTAGGTGTTCCACAGGGTAGCCAGCAGCATCCTGCGATGCAGATCCG
GAACATAATGGTGCAGGGCGCTGACTTCCGCGTTTCCAGACTTTACGAAACACGGAAACCGAAGATCATT
CATGTTGTTGCTCAGGTCGCAGACGTTTTGCAGCAGCAGTCGCTTCACGTTCGCTCGCGTATCGGTGATT
CATTCTGCTAACCAGTAAGGCAACCCCGCCAGCCTAGCCGGGTCCTCAACGACAGGAGCACGATCATGCG
CACCCGTGGGGCCGCCATGCCGGCGATAATGGCCTGCTTCTCGCCGAAACGTTTGGTGGCGGGACCAGTG
ACGAAGGCTTGAGCGAGGGCGTGCAAGATTCCGAATACCGCAAGCGACAGGCCGATCATCGTCGCGCTCC
AGCGAAAGCGGTCCTCGCCGAAAATGACCCAGAGCGCTGCCGGCACCTGTCCTACGAGTTGCATGATAAA
GAAGATAGTCATAAGTGCGGCGACGATAGTCATGCCCCGCGCCCACCGGAAGGAGCTGACTGGGTTGAAG
GCTCTCAAGGGCATCGGTCGAGATCCCGGTGCCTAATGAGTGAGCTAACTTACATTAATTGCGTTGCGCT
CACTGCCCGCTTTCCAGTCGGGAAACCTGTCGTGCCAGCTGCATTAATGAATCGGCCAACGCGCGGGGAG
AGGCGGTTTGCGTATTGGGCGCCAGGGTGGTTTTTCTTTTCACCAGTGAGACGGGCAACAGCTGATTGCC
CTTCACCGCCTGGCCCTGAGAGAGTTGCAGCAAGCGGTCCACGCTGGTTTGCCCCAGCAGGCGAAAATCC
TGTTTGATGGTGGTTAACGGCGGGATATAACATGAGCTATCTTCGGTATCGTCGTATCCCACTACCGAGA
TGTCCGCACCAACGCGCAGCCCGGACTCGGTAATGGCGCGCATTGCGCCCAGCGCCATCTGATCGTTGGC
AACCAGCATCGCAGTGGGAACGATGCCCTCATTCAGCATTTGCATGGTTTGTTGAAAACCGGACATGGCA
CTCCAGTCGCCTTCCCGTTCCGCTATCGGCTGAATTTGATTGCGAGTGAGATATTTATGCCAGCCAGCCA
GACGCAGACGCGCCGAGACAGAACTTAATGGGCCCGCTAACAGCGCGATTTGCTGGTGACCCAATGCGAC
CAGATGCTCCACGCCCAGTCGCGTACCATCTTCATGGGAGAAAATAATACTGTTGATGGGTGTCTGGTCA
GAGACATCAAGAAATAACGCCGGAACATTAGTGCAGGCAGCTTCCACAGCAATGGCATCCTGGTCATCCA
GCGGATAGTTAATGATCAGCCCACTGACGCGTTGCGCGAGAAGATTGTGCACCGCCGCTTTACAGGCTTC
GACGCCGCTTCGTTCTACCATCGACACCACCACGCTGGCACCCAGTTGATCGGCGCGAGATTTAATCGCC
GCGACAATTTGCGACGGCGCGTGCAGGGCCAGACTGGAGGTGGCAACGCCAATCAGCAACGACTGTTTGC
CCGCCAGTTGTTGTGCCACGCGGTTGGGAATGTAATTCAGCTCCGCCATCGCCGCTTCCACTTTTTCCCG
CGTTTTCGCAGAAACGTGGCTGGCCTGGTTCACCACGCGGGAAACGGTCTGATAAGAGACACCGGCATAC
TCTGCGACATCGTATAACGTTACTGGTTTCACATTCACCACCCTGAATTGACTCTCTTCCGGGCGCTATC
ATGCCATACCGCGAAAGGTTTTGCGCCATTCGATGGTGTCCGGGATCTCGACGCTCTCCCTTATGCGACT
CCTGCATTAGGAAGCAGCCCAGTAGTAGGTTGAGGCCGTTGAGCACCGCCGCCGCAAGGAATGGTGCATG
CAAGGAGATGGCGCCCAACAGTCCCCCGGCCACGGGGCCTGCCACCATACCCACGCCGAAACAAGCGCTC
ATGAGCCCGAAGTGGCGAGCCCGATCTTCCCCATCGGTGATGTCGGCGATATAGGCGCCAGCAACCGCAC
CTGTGGCGCCGGTGATGCCGGCCACGATGCGTCCGGCGTAGAGGATCGAGATCGATCTCGATCCCGCGAA
ATTAATACGACTCACTATAGGGGAATTGTGAGCGGATAACAATTCCCCTCTAGAAATAATTTTGTTTAAC
TTTAAGAAGGAGATATACATATGCCAGACTACTACCACTCCATCACTACTCTCCATGCACTTCAGAACGC
TTGGAGAGCAGTTAGAGCTAAGAACGCTGCCGGTGGTATAGACGGTTTTACGCTTTCCCACTTCGAGAAA
AGACTTAATGACAACTTAATCGAGTTGCAGCACGAGTTGATCTCACAGACTTGGAACCCTGAGCCCTATC
TGAGAATCGAGATAACGAAGAACGAAACGGAGAAGCGTAAGCTAGGTTTGCTCTGTATCAAAGATAAGAT
TGTCCAGCAGGCTATCAAGACCGCTATCGAGCCACAACTGGAAAAGACTTTCCTTAACCTGTCCTATGGA
TATAGACCTAATAAGGGCCCAGAGAGAGCCATTAAGAGAGTTGTGCATGACTTGAAGAAGCTGAAATCTG
GATACGTCGCTAAGTTGGACATCGATAATTACTTCGACACAATAAACCACGAGAGACTATTTACCAGACT
AGCAAACTGGCTAAAGGACGACGAGACTTTGAGATTAATTAGGTTGTGCATTCAGACCGGCATTGTCACG
CCTCAGCTACAGTGGCAGGAGATTAACAAGGGCGTCCCCCAAGGGGCCATTCTCTCACCGTTGCTGGCCA
ATTTCTACTTACACCCGTTCGACCAATTCGCAGCTAACAAGGTTCCAATGTACATCAGATATGCCGATGA
CTTCCTGATAGCCACTTCGACTGAGAAGCAGATCAAGGAAGCCGTGGAGCTAGTCAAAGAGGAGCTTGAG
TCACAGTTCTACTTGCAGTTAAACACTCCCATCATTCACAACTTTCACGACGGTATTGAGTTCCTGGGTA
TTACCATTAGCGACACTGGACTGTCCATTACCGAGAAGAAGAAGAAAACCTTGCAGGAAAGGATTAACTC
CATTAAGTTCATCAAGTCATCCCTGAGTTCGCAGTCTAAGGAAACATTACAGGGCATTAAGAACTATTAC
GCTAAATTATTGCCTGAGTCTACCCTGAAAGAGCTAGACTGTTTTCTGATGAATCGTCTGAACGCTCTCA
TCATAAGAAATCAGAATAGTATCAACAATAAGAAGGAGCTAGTCTCTAACTTGCAGAAGATCGAGTTTTA
CTCTGAGAACTCAAACAAGAACAAGAGCCAGCTCATCCAGCAGTTGTGCTCAACTTACATTGTCCACAGT
ACTAAGTCCAAAACGAGATTGACTTCCACTCACATCGACAACACCAAATTAATTACTCAGAAGAAGAAGG
AGTACCAAAAGAGAGAGAACGAGGGAGCAGAGCTTGTTATTAGCATTCCCGGAAGTTACATCGGCGCTAC
ATACAAGGGTATAACTGTTAAGCTACAAGGCAAAATCATAAACAAGCCCTCGCCGGCCTTGAAGCATATC
ACTGTCGTTGGAAAAGGTATCTCTCTTTCTTCAAACGCTATAACCTACTGTATGAATCATAAGATCCCTA
TCGATTTCTTTGACGGAAGGGGTAAGCAGTACGGAACAGTCTTAAACCCCGTTTTCCTTGACGGCACGCT
GTGGAACAAGCAAGTCGAGCTTCCCTTAGAGCAGAAGATTAAGCTGGCCACCCAGATAATCATCGGAAAG
CTGAAGAACCAGCTTAACTTGATCAAATACTATCACAAGTATCACAAGGACATTCTAGGCGGCAAACTTT
CCGAGAAGTACGTAGAGGTGGTGTTGAAGATTGATAAATTGATCGAAAAGGCAAAGAACTACTCGCAACG
AAACGAGAAGTACACCGCTGAGTTGATGGCTATCGAATCGCAAGCCGCCATTGCTTACTGGTCCTATATT
AGAGTCCTAACCGCCGACGATGGCATCGACTTCATTAGGCGAGAACATCAGGGAGCTACTGACCTGTTGA
ATAGTTTGCTGAATTACGGTTACGCCATCTTGTACGCCAGGGTGTGGAAGAACATCTTGGCAGCAAAGCT
CAACCCCTCAATCGGTGTTCTGCACGCCAAACAGGACGGAAAGCCAACCTTGGTGTTCGACGTGGTGGAA
CTGTTCAGGGCACAGATGGTCGATCGTGTCGTTATCTCTTTAATCCAGAAGAAGGTGAGCTTGAAGATGC
ACGATGGATTATTGAATGAGTCCAGTAAGAGAGTGCTTATAAGGTACATCTTGGAAAGATTAAACAGGTA
CGAGAAGTACAGGGGCGAGGAGATTACTTTTAGTCAGATCATCCTCAGGCAGGCACAGGAGATTGCTTTG
TTCATATCGGGCGATAACCTTATCTTCAAGCCATACGTAGCTAAGTGGTGACGTACGTTAACTTTAAGAA
GGAGAACTTAAGATGGTTAAGGCCAAGAAGATCTTCTGCGTCGTCGCTTATGACATCCAGGACGACAGGT
CTAGGATTCAGATCAGCAAGATCCTTGAGAAGTACGGGACCAGAATAAACTACTCCGTCTTTGAGTGCAT
GTTCACCGACCGTCAGTTCCAGAAAATACAGATAAACCTGGAGCGATGGATAAACAGACGTTACGACACG
GTTGTCTACTACCCTATGTGTATTAACTGTTACACCCGTATCATCTACCAGCCAATTAGGAAGAAGATTA
TCAAGACTGTGGAGATCGTGTGACTCGAGATCCGGCTGCTAACAAAGCCCGAAAGGAAGCTGAGTTGGCT
GCTGCCACCGCTGAGCAATAACTAGCATAACCCCTTGGGGCCTCTAAACGGGTCTTGAGGGGTTTTTTGC
TGAAAGGAGGAACTATATCCGGATA
Features (pLannotate 1.2.2; 18 found; start..end, strand, type, name):
    203..316     +  rep_origin     M13 ori (fragment): M13 bacteriophage origin of replication; arrow indicates direction of (+) strand synthesis
    342..399     +  promoter       AmpR promoter (fragment): bla
    408..1223    -  CDS            KanR: aminoglycoside phosphotransferase; aph(3')-Ia; confers resistance to kanamycin in bacteria or G418 (Geneticin®) in eukaryotes
   1345..1933    +  rep_origin     ori: high-copy-number ColE1/pMB1/pBR322/pUC origin of replication
   2119..2258    -  misc_feature   bom: basis of mobility region from pBR322
   2360..2551    -  CDS            rop: Rop protein, which maintains plasmids at low copy number; rop
   2568..2948    +  CDS            YPB1_ECOLX: Protein predicted: Swiss-Prot protein existence level 4. From Escherichia coli.
   3020..3311    -  CDS            TcR (fragment): tetracycline efflux protein; tet; confers resistance to tetracycline
   3326..3347    -  protein_bind   CAP binding site: CAP binding activates transcription in the presence of cAMP. E. coli catabolite activator protein
   3360..4442    -  CDS            lacI: lac repressor; lacI; The lac repressor binds to the lac operator to inhibit transcription in E. coli. This inhibition can be relieved by adding lactose or isopropyl-β-D-thiogalactopyranoside (IPTG).
   4443..4520    -  promoter       lacI promoter: lacI
   4528..4807    -  CDS            TcR (fragment): tetracycline efflux protein; tet; confers resistance to tetracycline
   4833..4851    +  promoter       T7 promoter: promoter for bacteriophage T7 RNA polymerase
   4852..4876    +  protein_bind   lac operator: The lac repressor binds to the lac operator to inhibit transcription in E. coli. This inhibition can be relieved by adding lactose or isopropyl-β-D-thiogalactopyranoside (IPTG). lac repressor encoded by lacI
   4891..4913    +  RBS            RBS: efficient ribosome binding site from bacteriophage T7 gene 10 (Olins and Rangwala, 1989)
   7198..7215    +  RBS            RBS (fragment): efficient ribosome binding site from bacteriophage T7 gene 10 (Olins and Rangwala, 1989)
   7525..7574    +  CDS            SET1 (fragment): solubility-enhancement tag derived from T7 phage gene 10B
   7582..7629    +  terminator     T7 terminator: transcription terminator for bacteriophage T7 RNA polymerase
