[The description below was written by a language model from this plasmid's Addgene catalogue record and pLannotate feature annotations shown in this document.]
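Description:
pFS_0346_pET30-RT-CRISPR_Bacteroides_fragilis_strain_S14_ARRAY_1_RC is a 7,655 nt bacterial expression plasmid built on the Novagen pET30b+ backbone. It is propagated in E. coli through a ColE1/pBR322-type origin accompanied by the bom region and the rop gene, which keeps copy number low, and it is selected with kanamycin through the aph(3')-Ia aminoglycoside phosphotransferase gene. A fragment of an M13/f1-type phage origin and short remnants of the pBR322 tetracycline resistance gene are also detected as backbone leftovers. The plasmid carries its own lacI gene with its native promoter.

The payload is a synthetic version of the Bacteroides fragilis strain S14 RT-Cas1-Cas2 adaptation module, in which Cas1 is naturally fused to a reverse transcriptase, allowing new CRISPR spacers to be acquired from RNA. It is driven by a T7 promoter followed by a lac operator (T7lac), so expression requires T7 RNA polymerase in the host and is repressed by LacI until induction with IPTG. A T7 gene 10 ribosome binding site sits just downstream of the operator, a second partial RBS lies about 2.3 kb further on, which would fit separate translation of two open reading frames, and a T7 terminator closes the unit. The automated annotation does not label the RT-Cas1 and Cas2 coding sequences or the CRISPR array, which the record says is B. fragilis array 1 in reverse-complement orientation; their exact positions are left to the depositor's annotated file. The short solubility-tag hit near the terminator is probably a backbone remnant. The construct is intended for transcriptional recording experiments, with spacer acquisition read out by the SENECA method.
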