Addgene plasmid #116958: pFS_0346_pET30-RT-CRISPR_Bacteroides_fragilis_strain_S14_ARRAY_1_RC
Purpose: Expresses BfRT-Cas1-Cas2 under pT7lac promoter, encodes BfCRISPR array 1 RC, compatible with SENECA acquisition readout
Depositing lab: Randall Platt. Depositing organization: ETH Zurich (Swiss Federal Institute of Technology). Publication: Transcriptional recording by CRISPR spacer acquisition from RNA. Schmidt F, Cherepkova MY, Platt RJ. Nature. 2018 Oct;562(7727):380-385. doi: 10.1038/s41586-018-0569-1. Epub 2018 Oct 3. PubMed 30283135.
Backbone
  Vector backbone: pET30b+
  Backbone manufacturer: Novagen
  Vector type: Bacterial Expression
Growth in bacteria
  Bacterial resistance: Kanamycin, 50 μg/mL
  Growth temperature: 37°C
  Growth strain: Stbl3
  Copy number: Low Copy
Gene/Insert
  Gene/Insert name: Bacteroides fragilis strain S14 RT-Cas1-Cas2
  Species: Synthetic
  Promoter: T7
  Cloning method: Restriction Enzyme; 5′ cloning site Unknown (unknown if destroyed); 3′ cloning site Unknown (unknown if destroyed)
  Sequencing primers: 5′ T7; 3′ T7-term
Terms and licenses: Academic/Nonprofit Terms; Industry Terms: Not Available to Industry
Depositor comments: Please see the annotated GenBank file and the additional image file for the location of specific features in the sequence of this plasmid.
How to cite: pFS_0346_pET30-RT-CRISPR_Bacteroides_fragilis_strain_S14_ARRAY_1_RC was a gift from Randall Platt (Addgene plasmid # 116958 ; http://n2t.net/addgene:116958 ; RRID:Addgene_116958)
